>Addgene plasmid #56241 | mIFP-VASP-5 | addgene full sequence | sequence record 218702 | Addgene NGS Result
TTCTTTCCTGCGTTATCCCCTGATTCTGTGGATAACCGTATTACCGCCATGCATTAGTTATTAATAGTAA
TCAATTACGGGGTCATTAGTTCATAGCCCATATATGGAGTTCCGCGTTACATAACTTACGGTAAATGGCC
CGCCTGGCTGACCGCCCAACGACCCCCGCCCATTGACGTCAATAATGACGTATGTTCCCATAGTAACGCC
AATAGGGACTTTCCATTGACGTCAATGGGTGGAGTATTTACGGTAAACTGCCCACTTGGCAGTACATCAA
GTGTATCATATGCCAAGTACGCCCCCTATTGACGTCAATGACGGTAAATGGCCCGCCTGGCATTATGCCC
AGTACATGACCTTATGGGACTTTCCTACTTGGCAGTACATCTACGTATTAGTCATCGCTATTACCATGGT
GATGCGGTTTTGGCAGTACATCAATGGGCGTGGATAGCGGTTTGACTCACGGGGATTTCCAAGTCTCCAC
CCCATTGACGTCAATGGGAGTTTGTTTTGGCACCAAAATCAACGGGACTTTCCAAAATGTCGTAACAACT
CCGCCCCATTGACGCAAATGGGCGGTAGGCGTGTACGGTGGGAGGTCTATATAAGCAGAGCTGGTTTAGT
GAACCGTCAGATCCGCTAGCGATGCCACCATGAGCGAGACGGTCATCTGTTCCAGCCGGGCTACTGTGAT
GCTTTATGATGACAGCAACAAGCGATGGCTCCCTGCTGGCACTGGTCCCCAGGCCTTCAGCCGCGTCCAG
ATATACCACAACCCCACTGCTAACTCCTTCCGAGTTGTTGGCCGCAAGATGCAGCCGGATCAGCAGGTGG
TTATCAACTGTGCCATCATTCGGGGTGTCAAGTACAATCAGGCCACTCCCATCTTCCATCAGTGGCGAGA
TGCCCGCCAGGTCTGGGGCCTCAACTTCGGCAGCAAGGAGGACGCCATACAGTTTGCAACAGGCATGGCC
AACGCCCTAGAGGCCTTGGAAGGAGGTGGGCCTCCCCCAGCCCCAGCACCCCCTGCCTGGTCTGCCCAGA
ATGGTCCCTCCCCAGAGGAGCTGGAACAACAGAAAAGGCAGCCGGAGCATATGGAGCGCCGGGTCTCCAA
TGCAGGAGGCCCACCTGCTCCCCCAGCTGGGGGCCCTCCTCCACCTCCAGGACCTCCCCCTCCTCCAGGT
CCCCCCCCACCCCCAGGTCTGCCCTCCTCAGGGGTATCTGGGGCAGGTCATGGAGCAGGGGCAGCCCCAC
CCCCTGCACCCCCACTCCCTACAACACAGGGCCCCAATAGTGGGGGTTCCGGGGCCCCAGGCCTGGCTGC
TGCCATTGCTGGAGCCAAACTCAGGAAAGTGAGCAAGCAGGAGGAGGCCTCTGGGGGGCCCCTGGCCCCC
AAAGCTGAGAACAGTCGAAGCACTGGTGGGGGGCTTATGGAAGAGATGAACGCCATGCTGGCCCGGAGAA
GAAAAGCCACACAGGTTGGGGAGAAGCCCCCCAAAGACGAGTCAGCCAGTGAGGAGTCAGAGGCCCGACT
CCCTGCCCAGAGTGAACCTGTGAGAAGACCCTGGGAGAAGAACAGCACAACCTTGCCAAGGATGAAGTCG
TCCTCTTCTGTGACTACCTCCGAGGCCCACCCCTCGACGCCCTGCTCCAGTGATGACTCCGACTTGGAGA
GGGTGAAGCAGGAGCTTCTGGAAGAGGTGCGGAAGGAGCTACAGAAAATGAAAGAGGAAATCATCGAAGT
CTTTGTCCAGGAGCTGAGGAAGCGGGGTTCTCCTAGCTCCGGAGGGGATCCACCGGTCGCCACCATGTCG
GTACCGCTGACTACCTCAGCATTCGGCCACGCGTTTCTGGCTAACTGTGAACGCGAGCAGATCCACCTGG
CGGGCTCCATTCAGCCGCACGGTATCCTGCTGGCTGTGAAAGAGCCGGACAACGTGGTGATCCAGGCTTC
TATTAACGCTGCGGAGTTCCTGAACACCAACTCTGTTGTTGGCCGTCCGCTGCGTGACCTGGGCGGCGAT
CTGCCTTTGCAGATCCTGCCGCACCTGAACGGCCCGCTGCACCTGGCTCCGATGACCCTGCGTTGTACCG
TGGGTTCTCCGCCGCGTCGTGTGGACTGTACCATTCATCGTCCGTCTAACGGCGGCCTGATCGTAGAACT
GGAACCAGCAACCAAGACCACTAACATTGCGCCGGCTCTGGACGGTGCGTTTCATCGTATCACTTCTTCA
TCCTCCCTGATGGGCCTGTGTGACGAAACCGCGACTATTATCCGTGAGATTACTGGCTACGACCGTGTGA
TGGTAGTACGTTTCGATGAAGAGGGTAATGGCGAAATTCTGTCCGAACGTCGTCGTGCGGACCTGGAAGC
GTTCCTGGGTAACCGCTACCCGGCGTCTACTATTCCGCAGATCGCTCGTCGCCTGTACGAACATAACCGT
GTTCGCCTGCTGGTAGATGTGAACTATACTCCGGTTCCGCTACAGCCGCGCATCAGCCCGCTGAACGGTC
GTGATCTGGATATGTCCCTGTCTTGCCTGCGCTCTATGTCCCCGATCCACCAGAAATACATGCAGGACAT
GGGCGTTGGCGCGACCCTGGTTTGCTCTCTGATGGTGTCTGGTCGTCTGTGGGGTCTGATCGCTTGCCAC
CACTACGAACCGCGCTTCGTTCCGTTCCACATTCGCGCTGCTGGCGAAGCGCTGGCGGAAACTTGTGCGA
TCCGCATCGCGACGCTGGAGAGCTTTGCACAGTCTCAGTCCAAATGAGCGGCCGCGACTCTAGATCATAA
TCAGCCATACCACATTTGTAGAGGTTTTACTTGCTTTAAAAAACCTCCCACACCTCCCCCTGAACCTGAA
ACATAAAATGAATGCAATTGTTGTTGTTAACTTGTTTATTGCAGCTTATAATGGTTACAAATAAAGCAAT
AGCATCACAAATTTCACAAATAAAGCATTTTTTTCACTGCATTCTAGTTGTGGTTTGTCCAAACTCATCA
ATGTATCTTAAGGCGTAAATTGTAAGCGTTAATATTTTGTTAAAATTCGCGTTAAATTTTTGTTAAATCA
GCTCATTTTTTAACCAATAGGCCGAAATCGGCAAAATCCCTTATAAATCAAAAGAATAGACCGAGATAGG
GT
[37 nt withheld, positions 3153-3189]
AAAGAACGTGGACTCCAACGTCAAAGG
[49 nt withheld, positions 3217-3265]
T
[91 nt withheld, positions 3267-3357]
G
[124 nt withheld, positions 3359-3482]
CAGGTGGCACTTTTCGGGGAAATGTGCGCGGAACCCCTATTTGTTTATTTTTCTAAATACATTCAAATAT
GTATCCGCTCATGAGACAATAACCCTGATAAATGCTTCAATAATATTGAAAAAGGAAGAGTCCTGAGGCG
GAAAGAACCAGCTGTGGAATGTGTGTCAGTTAGGGTGTGGAAAGTCCCCAGGCTCCCCAGCAGGCAGAAG
TATGCAAAGCATGCATCTCAATTAGTCAGCAACCAGGTGTGGAAAGTCCCCAGGCTCCCCAGCAGGCAGA
AGTATGCAAAGCATGCATCTCAATTAGTCAGCAACCATAGTCCCGCCCCTAACTCCGCCCATCCCGCCCC
TAACTCCGCCCAGTTCCGCCCATTCTCCGCCCCATGGCTGACTAATTTTTTTTATTTATGCAGAGGCCGA
GGCCGCCTCGGCCTCTGAGCTATTCCAGAAGTAGTGAGGAGGCTTTTTTGGAGGCCTAGGCTTTTGCAAA
GATCGATCAAGAGACAGGATGAGGATCGTTTCGCATGATTGAACAAGATGGATTGCACGCAGGTTCTCCG
GCCGCTTGGGTGGAGAGGCTATTCGGCTATGACTGGGCACAACAGACAATCGGCTGCTCTGATGCCGCCG
TGTTCCGGCTGTCAGCGCAGGGGCGCCCGGTTCTTTTTGTCAAGACCGACCTGTCCGGTGCCCTGAATGA
ACTGCAAGACGAGGCAGCGCGGCTATCGTGGCTGGCCACGACGGGCGTTCCTTGCGCAGCTGTGCTCGAC
GTTGTCACTGAAGCGGGAAGGGACTGGCTGCTATTGGGCGAAGTGCCGGGGCAGGATCTCCTGTCATCTC
ACCTTGCTCCTGCCGAGAAAGTATCCATCATGGCTGATGCAATGCGGCGGCTGCATACGCTTGATCCGGC
TACCTGCCCATTCGACCACCAAGCGAAACATCGCATCGAGCGAGCACGTACTCGGATGGAAGCCGGTCTT
GTCGATCAGGATGATCTGGACGAAGAGCATCAGGGGCTCGCGCCAGCCGAACTGTTCGCCAGGCTCAAGG
CGAGCATGCCCGACGGCGAGGATCTCGTCGTGACCCATGGCGATGCCTGCTTGCCGAATATCATGGTGGA
AAATGGCCGCTTTTCTGGATTCATCGACTGTGGCCGGCTGGGTGTGGCGGACCGCTATCAGGACATAGCG
TTGGCTACCCGTGATATTGCTGAAGAGCTTGGCGGCGAATGGGCTGACCGCTTCCTCGTGCTTTACGGTA
TCGCCGCTCCCGATTCGCAGCGCATCGCCTTCTATCGCCTTCTTGACGAGTTCTTCTGAGCGGGACTCTG
GGGTTCGAAATGACCGACCAAGCGACGCCCAACCTGCCATCACGAGATTTCGATTCCACCGCCGCCTTCT
ATGAAAGGTTGGGCTTCGGAATCGTTTTCCGGGACGCCGGCTGGATGATCCTCCAGCGCGGGGATCTCAT
GCTGGAGTTCTTCGCCCACCCTAGGGGGAGGCTAACTGAAACACGGAAGGAGACAATACCGGAAGGAACC
CGCGCTATGACGGCAATAAAAAGACAGAATAAAACGCACGGTGTTGGGTCGTTTGTTCATAAACGCGGGG
TTCGGTCCCAGGGCTGGCACTCTGTCGATACCCCACCGAGACCCCATTGGGGCCAATACGCCCGCGTTTC
TTCCTTTTCCCCACCCCACCCCCCAAGTTCGGGTGAAGGCCCAGGGCTCGCAGCCAACGTCGGGGCGGCA
GGCCCTGCCATAGCCTCAGGTTACTCATATATACTTTAGATTGATTTAAAACTTCATTTTTAATTTAAAA
GGATCTAGGTGAAGATCCTTTTTGATAATCTCATGACCAAAATCCCTTAACGTGAGTTTTCGTTCCACTG
AGCGTCAGACCCCGTAGAAAAGATCAAAGGATCTTCTTGAGATCCTTTTTTTCTGCGCGTAATCTGCTGC
TTGCAAACAAAAAAACCACCGCTACCAGCGGTGGTTTGTTTGCCGGATCAAGAGCTACCAACTCTTTTTC
CGAAGGTAACTGGCTTCAGCAGAGCGCAGATACCAAATACTGTTCTTCTAGTGTAGCCGTAGTTAGGCCA
CCACTTCAAGAACTCTGTAGCACCGCCTACATACCTCGCTCTGCTAATCCTGTTACCAGTGGCTGCTGCC
AGTGGCGATAAGTCGTGTCTTACCGGGTTGGACTCAAGACGATAGTTACCGGATAAGGCGCAGCGGTCGG
GCTGAACGGGGGGTTCGTGCACACAGCCCAGCTTGGAGCGAACGACCTACACCGAACTGAGATACCTACA
GCGTGAGCTATGAGAAAGCGCCACGCTTCCCGAAGGGAGAAAGGCGGACAGGTATCCGGTAAGCGGCAGG
GTCGGAACAGGAGAGCGCACGAGGGAGCTTCCAGGGGGAAACGCCTGGTATCTTTATAGTCCTGTCGGGT
TTCGCCACCTCTGACTTGAGCGTCGATTTTTGTGATGCTCGTCAGGGGGGCGGAGCCTATGGAAAAACGC
CAGCAACGCGGCCTTTTTACGGTTCCTGGCCTTTTGCTGGCCTTTTGCTCACATG
Features (pLannotate 1.2.2; 15 found; start..end, strand, type, name):
      1..47      +  rep_origin     RSF ori (fragment): Plasmids containing the RSF 1030 origin of replication can be propagated in E. coli cells that contain additional plasmids with compatible origins.
    115..418     +  enhancer       CMV enhancer: human cytomegalovirus immediate early enhancer
    419..622     +  promoter       CMV promoter: human cytomegalovirus (CMV) immediate early promoter
    660..1784    +  CDS            Vasp: VASP_MOUSE - Experimental evidence at protein level: Swiss-Prot protein existence level 1. Ena/VASP proteins are actin-associated proteins involved in a range of processes dependent on cytoskeleton remodeling and cell polarity such as axon guidance, lamellipodial and filopodial dynamics, platelet activation and cell migration. VASP promotes actin filament elongation. It protects the barbed end of growing actin filaments against capping and increases the rate of actin polymerization in the presence of capping protein. VASP stimulates actin filament elongation by promoting the transfer of profil
   1815..2774    +  CDS            mIFP: mIFP is a basic (constitutively fluorescent) near ir fluorescent protein published in 2015, derived from Bradyrhizobium sp.. It has very low acid sensitivity. It requires the cofactor biliverdin for fluorescence.
   2793..2876    +  CDS            large T antigen (fragment): large T antigen from SV40 (simian virus 40)
   2899..3020    +  polyA_signal   SV40 poly(A) signal: SV40 polyadenylation signal
   3054..3482    -  rep_origin     f1 ori (sequence partly withheld): f1 bacteriophage origin of replication; arrow indicates direction of (+) strand synthesis
   3509..3613    +  promoter       AmpR promoter: bla
   3615..3972    +  promoter       SV40 promoter: SV40 enhancer and early promoter
   4007..4801    +  CDS            NeoR/KanR: aminoglycoside phosphotransferase from Tn5; aph(3')-II (or nptII); confers resistance to neomycin, kanamycin, and G418 (Geneticin®)
   4822..4974    +  CDS            ble (fragment): BLE_KLEPN - Experimental evidence at protein level: Swiss-Prot protein existence level 1. Binding protein with a strong affinity to the bleomycin family of antibiotics. Binds to CL990; an antimitotic-antibiotic compound. From Klebsiella pneumoniae.
   5033..5080    +  polyA_signal   HSV TK poly(A) signal: herpes simplex virus thymidine kinase polyadenylation signal (Cole and Stacy, 1985)
   5171..5187    -  polyA_signal   bGH poly(A) signal (fragment): bovine growth hormone polyadenylation signal
   5409..5997    +  rep_origin     ori: high-copy-number ColE1/pMB1/pBR322/pUC origin of replication
