[The description below was written by a language model from this plasmid's Addgene catalogue record and pLannotate feature annotations shown in this document.]
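Description:
mIFP-VASP-5 is a mammalian expression plasmid of about 6.1 kb that produces mouse VASP (vasodilator-stimulated phosphoprotein) fused to the monomeric infrared fluorescent protein mIFP. The backbone has the layout of an N1-type fluorescent protein vector. It carries a high-copy ColE1/pUC origin for propagation in E. coli and an f1 origin. A single NeoR/KanR (Tn5 aminoglycoside phosphotransferase) cassette is driven by tandem bacterial (bla) and SV40 early promoters and terminated by the HSV TK polyadenylation signal. This dual-promoter arrangement lets the same gene confer kanamycin resistance in bacteria and G418 resistance in transfected mammalian cells. Several other annotated hits (RSF ori, ble, bGH poly(A) and SV40 large T fragments) are short partial matches and most likely backbone remnants rather than functional parts.

The expression cassette consists of the human CMV immediate-early enhancer and promoter, then the Vasp coding sequence, a short linker region, the mIFP coding sequence, and the SV40 polyadenylation signal. mIFP therefore sits at the C terminus of VASP, consistent with the catalogue entry. The record notes an A209T substitution in VASP, with no stated functional significance. mIFP is a bacteriophytochrome-derived protein from Bradyrhizobium that needs the cofactor biliverdin to fluoresce, with excitation at 683 nm and emission at 704 nm. VASP is an actin-associated Ena/VASP family protein that promotes filament elongation. The fusion is intended as a near-infrared marker of focal adhesions, useful for live-cell imaging of adhesion and actin dynamics and for combining with fluorescent proteins that emit at visible wavelengths.
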