Addgene plasmid #56241: mIFP-VASP-5
Purpose: Localization: Focal Adhesions, Excitation: 683, Emission: 704
Depositing lab: Michael Davidson. Depositing organization: Florida State University, Tallahassee. Publication: A naturally monomeric infrared fluorescent protein for protein labeling in vivo. Yu D, Baird MA, Allen JR, Howe ES, Klassen MP, Reade A, Makhijani K, Song Y, Liu S, Murthy Z, Zhang SQ, Weiner OD, Kornberg TB, Jan YN, Davidson MW, Shu X. Nat Methods. 2015 Aug;12(8):763-765. doi: 10.1038/nmeth.3447. Epub 2015 Jun 22. PubMed 26098020.
Backbone
  Vector backbone: mIFP
  Backbone size w/o insert (bp): 4750
  Vector type: Mammalian Expression
  Selectable markers: Neomycin (select with G418)
Growth in bacteria
  Bacterial resistance: Kanamycin, 50 μg/mL
  Growth temperature: 37°C
  Growth strain: DH5alpha
  Copy number: High Copy
Gene/Insert
  Gene/Insert name: VASP (alt name: NM_009499)
  Species: M. musculus (mouse)
  Mutation: A209T in VASP
  Entrez Gene: Vasp
  Promoter: CMV
  Tag / fusion protein: mIFP (C terminal on insert)
  Cloning method: Unknown
  Sequencing primers: 5′ CMV-F; 3′ SV40pA-R
Terms and licenses: Academic/Nonprofit Terms; Industry Terms
Depositor comments: . Excitation = 683; Emission = 704
How to cite: mIFP-VASP-5 was a gift from Michael Davidson (Addgene plasmid # 56241 ; http://n2t.net/addgene:56241 ; RRID:Addgene_56241)
