>Addgene plasmid #56241 | mIFP-VASP-5 | depositor partial sequence | sequence record 87139 | insert sequence
GTCAGATCCGCTAGCGATGCCACCATGAGCGAGACGGTCATCTGTTCCAGCCGGGCTACTGTGATGCTTT
ATGATGACAGCAACAAGCGATGGCTCCCTGCTGGCACTGGTCCCCAGGCCTTCAGCCGCGTCCAGATATA
CCACAACCCCACTGCTAACTCCTTCCGAGTTGTTGGCCGCAAGATGCAGCCGGATCAGCAGGTGGTTATC
AACTGTGCCATCATTCGGGGTGTCAAGTACAATCAGGCCACTCCCATCTTCCATCAGTGGCGAGATGCCC
GCCAGGTCTGGGGCCTCAACTTCGGCAGCAAGGAGGACGCCATACAGTTTGCAACAGGCATGGCCAACGC
CCTAGAGGCCTTGGAAGGAGGTGGGCCTCCCCCAGCCCCAGCACCCCCTGCCTGGTCTGCCCAGAATGGT
CCCTCCCCAGAGGAGCTGGAACAACAGAAAAGGCAGCCGGAGCATATGGAGCGCCGGGTCTCCAATGCAG
GAGGCCCACCTGCTCCCCCAGCTGGGGGCCCTCCTCCACCTCCAGGACCTCCCCCTCCTCCAGGTCCCCC
CCCACCCCCAGGTCTGCCCTCCTCAGGGGTATCTGGGGCAGGTCATGGAGCAGGGGCAGCCCCACCCCCT
GCACCCCCACTCCCTACAACACAGGGCCCCAATAGTGGGGGTTCCGGGGCCCCAGGCCTGGCTGCTGCCA
TTGCTGGAGCCAAACTCAGGAAAGTGAGCAAGCAGGAGGAGGCCTCTGGGGGGCCCCTGGCCCCCAAAGC
TGAGAACAGTCGAAGCACTGGTGGGGGGCTTATGGAAGAGATGAACGCCATGCTGGCCCGGAGAAGAAAA
GCCACACAGGTTGGGGAGAAGCCCCCCAAAGACGAGTCAGCCAGTGAGGAGTCAGAGGCCCGACTCCCTG
CCCAGAGTGAACCTGTGAGAAGACCCTGGGAGAAGAACAGCACAACCTTGCCAAGGATGAAGTCGTCCTC
TTCTGTGACTACCTCCGAGGCCCACCCCTCGACGCCCTGCTCCAGTGATGACTCCGACTTGGAGAGGGTG
AAGCAGGAGCTTCTGGAAGAGGTGCGGAAGGAGCTACAGAAAATGAAAGAGGAAATCATCGAAGTCTTTG
TCCAGGAGCTGAGGAAGCGGGGTTCTCCTAGCTCCGGAGGGGATCCACCGGTCGCCACCATGTCGGTACC
GCTGACTACCTCAGCATTCGGCCACGCGTTTCTGGCTAACTGTGAACGCGAGCAGATCCACCTGGCGGGC
TCCATTCAGCCGCACGGTATCCTGCTGGCTGTGAAAGAGCCGGACAACGTGGTGATCCAGGCTTCTATTA
ACGCTGCGGAGTTCCTGAACACCAACTCTGTTGTTGGCCGTCCGCTGCGTGACCTGGGCGGCGATCTGCC
TTTGCAGATCCTGCCGCACCTGAACGGCCCGCTGCACCTGGCTCCGATGACCCTGCGTTGTACCGTGGGT
TCTCCGCCGCGTCGTGTGGACTGTACCATTCATCGTCCGTCTAACGGCGGCCTGATCGTAGAACTGGAAC
CAGCAACCAAGACCACTAACATTGCGCCGGCTCTGGACGGTGCGTTTCATCGTATCACTTCTTCATCCTC
CCTGATGGGCCTGTGTGACGAAACCGCGACTATTATCCGTGAGATTACTGGCTACGACCGTGTGATGGTA
GTACGTTTCGATGAAGAGGGTAATGGCGAAATTCTGTCCGAACGTCGTCGTGCGGACCTGGAAGCGTTCC
TGGGTAACCGCTACCCGGCGTCTACTATTCCGCAGATCGCTCGTCGCCTGTACGAACATAACCGTGTTCG
CCTGCTGGTAGATGTGAACTATACTCCGGTTCCGCTACAGCCGCGCATCAGCCCGCTGAACGGTCGTGAT
CTGGATATGTCCCTGTCTTGCCTGCGCTCTATGTCCCCGATCCACCAGAAATACATGCAGGACATGGGCG
TTGGCGCGACCCTGGTTTGCTCTCTGATGGTGTCTGGTCGTCTGTGGGGTCTGATCGCTTGCCACCACTA
CGAACCGCGCTTCGTTCCGTTCCACATTCGCGCTGCTGGCGAAGCGCTGGCGGAAACTTGTGCGATCCGC
ATCGCGACGCTGGAGAGCTTTGCACAGTCTCAGTCCAAATGAGCGGCCGCGACTCTAGATCATAATCAGC
CATACCACATT
